>Addgene plasmid #39393 | TAL2035 | depositor partial sequence | sequence record 49695 | TAL2035 sequence 1232 bps
GAACCTGACCCCAGACCAGGTAGTCGCAATCGCGAACAATAATGGGGGAAAGCAAGCCCTGGAAACCGTG
CAAAGGTTGTTGCCGGTCCTTTGTCAAGACCACGGCCTTACACCGGAGCAAGTCGTGGCCATTGCAAGCA
ACATCGGTGGCAAACAGGCTCTTGAGACGGTTCAGAGACTTCTCCCAGTTCTCTGTCAAGCCCACGGGCT
GACTCCCGATCAAGTTGTAGCGATTGCGTCGAACATTGGAGGGAAACAAGCATTGGAGACTGTCCAACGG
CTCCTTCCCGTGTTGTGTCAAGCCCACGGTTTGACGCCTGCACAAGTGGTCGCCATCGCCAGCCATGATG
GCGGTAAGCAGGCGCTGGAAACAGTACAGCGCCTGCTGCCTGTACTGTGCCAGGATCATGGACTGACCCC
AGACCAGGTAGTCGCAATCGCGTCGAACATTGGGGGAAAGCAAGCCCTGGAAACCGTGCAAAGGTTGTTG
CCGGTCCTTTGTCAAGACCACGGCCTTACACCGGAGCAAGTCGTGGCCATTGCAAATAATAACGGTGGCA
AACAGGCTCTTGAGACGGTTCAGAGACTTCTCCCAGTTCTCTGTCAAGCCCACGGGCTGACTCCCGATCA
AGTTGTAGCGATTGCGTCGCATGACGGAGGGAAACAAGCATTGGAGACTGTCCAACGGCTCCTTCCCGTG
TTGTGTCAAGCCCACGGTTTGACGCCTGCACAAGTGGTCGCCATCGCCTCGAATGGCGGCGGTAAGCAGG
CGCTGGAAACAGTACAGCGCCTGCTGCCTGTACTGTGCCAGGATCATGGACTGACCCCAGACCAGGTAGT
CGCAATCGCGTCACATGACGGGGGAAAGCAAGCCCTGGAAACCGTGCAAAGGTTGTTGCCGGTCCTTTGT
CAAGACCACGGCCTTACACCGGAGCAAGTCGTGGCCATTGCATCCCACGACGGTGGCAAACAGGCTCTTG
AGACGGTTCAGAGACTTCTCCCAGTTCTCTGTCAAGCCCACGGGCTGACTCCCGATCAAGTTGTAGCGAT
TGCGTCCAACGGTGGAGGGAAACAAGCATTGGAGACTGTCCAACGGCTCCTTCCCGTGTTGTGTCAAGCC
CACGGTTTGACGCCTGCACAAGTGGTCGCCATCGCCAGCCATGATGGCGGTAAGCAGGCGCTGGAAACAG
TACAGCGCCTGCTGCCTGTACTGTGCCAGGATCATGGACTGA
