>Addgene plasmid #39393 | TAL2035 | addgene partial sequence | sequence record 52656 | JDS-TALEN-F 5'-TAGGGGTCGGTAAACAGTGG-3'
TGTGGCGGGTGAGCTTAGGGGGCCTCCGCTCCAGCTCGACACCGGGCAGCTGCTGAAGATCGCGAAGAGA
GGGGGAGTAACAGCGGTAGAGGCAGTGCACGCCTGGCGCAATGCGCTCACCGGGGCCCCCTTGAACCTGA
CCCCAGACCAGGTAGTCGCAATCGCGAACAATAATGGGGGAAAGCAAGCCCTGGAAACCGTGCAAAGGTT
GTTGCCGGTCCTTTGTCAAGACCACGGCCTTACACCGGAGCAAGTCGTGGCCATTGCAAGCAACATCGGT
GGCAAACAGGCTCTTGAGACGGTTCAGAGACTTCTCCCAGTTCTCTGTCAAGCCCACGGGCTGACTCCCG
ATCAAGTTGTAGCGATTGCGTCGAACATTGGAGGGAAACAAGCATTGGAGACTGTCCAACGGCTCCTTCC
CGTGTTGTGTCAAGCCCACGGTTTGACGCCTGCACAAGTGGTCGCCATCGCCAGCCATGATGGCGGTAAG
CAGGCGCTGGAAACAGTACAGCGCCTGCTGCCTGTACTGTGCCAGGATCATGGACTGACCCCAGACCAGG
TAGTCGCAATCGCGTCGAACATTGGGGGAAAGCAAGCCCTGGAAACCGTGCAAAGGTTGTTGCCGGTCCT
TTGTCAAGACCACGGCCTTACACCGGAGCAAGTCGTGGCCATTGCAAATAATAACGGTGGCAAACAGGCT
CTTGAGACGGTTCAGAGACTTCTCCCAGTTCTCTGTCAAGCCCACGGGCTGACTCCCGATCAAGTTGTAG
CGATTGCGTCGCATGACGGAGGGAAACAAGCATTGGAGACTGTCCAACGGCTCCTTCCCGTGTTGTGTCA
AGCCCACGGTTTGACGCCTGCACAAGTGGTCGCCATCGCCTCGAATGGCGGCGGTAAGCAGGCGCTGGAA
ACAGTACAGCGCCTGCTGCCTGTACTGTGCCAGGATCATGGACTGACCCCA
