[The description below was written by a language model from this plasmid's Addgene catalogue record.]
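Description:
TAL2035 is a mammalian expression plasmid encoding the right-hand monomer of a TALE nuclease pair directed against the eGFP reporter gene (eGFP-TALEN-18-Right). It is built on the JDS74 backbone, a roughly 6.4 kb TALEN expression vector into which an approximately 1.2 kb array of TAL effector repeats was inserted through BsmBI sites. BsmBI is a type IIS enzyme, and both sites were destroyed in the cloning step, which leaves the repeat array joined in frame with the flanking backbone-encoded sequences. The plasmid is maintained at high copy in E. coli under ampicillin selection. The record gives no feature table, so the specific replication origin and polyadenylation elements are not stated.

Expression is driven by the CMV promoter for strong constitutive transcription in mammalian cells. The vector type is also listed as T7, which indicates that a T7 promoter is available for in vitro transcription of the coding sequence. The backbone supplies an N-terminal 3X Flag tag for detecting the protein and a C-terminal wild-type FokI cleavage domain. Because FokI cuts only as a dimer, this construct is meant to be co-delivered with a matching left-hand TALEN that binds the opposite strand across a spacer, so that the two nuclease domains together make a double-strand break in eGFP. The species field lists human, although the target is the eGFP sequence.

The plasmid comes from a set made by the FLASH high-throughput TALEN assembly method, and disruption of eGFP fluorescence is a plausible readout of nuclease activity. The depositor cautions that the repetitive TALE array is prone to recombination in bacteria and recommends checking the plasmid's integrity by diagnostic digest before use.
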