Addgene plasmid #39393: TAL2035
Depositing lab: Keith Joung. Depositing organization: Massachusetts General Hospital. Publication: FLASH assembly of TALENs for high-throughput genome editing. Reyon D, Tsai SQ, Khayter C, Foden JA, Sander JD, Joung JK. Nat Biotechnol. 2012 Apr 8. doi: 10.1038/nbt.2170. PubMed 22484455.
Backbone
  Vector backbone: JDS74
  Backbone manufacturer: Joung lab (Addgene Plasmid # 32288)
  Backbone size w/o insert (bp): 6447
  Vector type: Mammalian Expression ; T7
Growth in bacteria
  Bacterial resistance: Ampicillin, 100 μg/mL
  Growth temperature: 37°C
  Growth strain: XL1 Blue
  Copy number: High Copy
Gene/Insert
  Gene/Insert name: eGFP-TALEN-18-Right
  Species: H. sapiens (human)
  Insert size (bp): 1232
  Promoter: CMV
  Tag / fusion protein: 3X Flag (N terminal on backbone); WT FOKI (C terminal on backbone)
  Cloning method: Restriction Enzyme; 5′ cloning site BsmBI (destroyed during cloning); 3′ cloning site BsmBI (destroyed during cloning)
  Sequencing primers: 5′ CMV-F
Terms and licenses: Academic/Nonprofit Terms; Industry Terms: Not Available to Industry
Depositor comments: Target binding site: TGAACAGCTCCTCG To reduce the chance of recombination in this plasmid, do not grow in liquid culture for more than 12-14 hours. It is strongly recommended that users perform a diagnostic digest to verify this plasmid prior to use. For example, a double digest of the plasmid with BamHI and KpnI should result in two bands at 1.9kb and 5.8kb
How to cite: TAL2035 was a gift from Keith Joung (Addgene plasmid # 39393 ; http://n2t.net/addgene:39393 ; RRID:Addgene_39393)
